>Addgene plasmid #38992 | CA6 | depositor partial sequence | sequence record 49050 | CA6 sequence 888 bps
ATGTCTGACTGCACCTACTCAGAAGGGGCACTGGACGAAGCGCACTGGCCACAGCACTACCCCGCCTGTG
GGGGCCAGAGACAGTCGCCTATCAACCTACAGAGGACGAAGGTGCGGTACAACCCCTCCTTGAAGGGGCT
CAATATGACAGGCTATGAGACCCAGGCAGGGGAGTTCCCCATGGTCAACAATGGCCACACAGTGCAGATC
AGCCTGCCCTCCACCATGCGCATGACAGTGGCTGACGGCACTGTATACATAGCCCAGCAGATGCACTTTC
ACTGGGGAGGTGCGTCCTCGGAGATCAGCGGCTCTGAGCACACCGTGGACGGGATCAGACATGTGATCGA
GATTCACATTGTTCACTACAATTCTAAATACAAGAGCTATGATATAGCCCAAGATGCGCCGGATGGTTTG
GCTGTACTGGCAGCCTTCGTTGAGGTGAAGAATTACCCTGAAAACACTTATTACAGCAACTTCATTTCTC
ATCTGGCCAACATCAAGTACCCAGGACAAAGAACAACCCTGACTGGCCTTGACGTTCAGGACATGCTGCC
CAGGAACCTCCAGCACTACTACACCTACCATGGCTCACTCACCACGCCTCCCTGCACTGAGAACGTCCAC
TGGTTTGTGCTGGCAGATTTTGTCAAGCTCTCCAGGACACAGGTTTGGAAGCTGGAGAATTCCTTACTGG
ATCACCGCAACAAGACCATCCACAACGATTACCGCAGGACCCAGCCCCTGAACCACAGAGTGGTGGAATC
CAACTTCCCGAATCAGGAATACACTCTAGGCTCTGAATTCCAGGCAGAGAACCTCTACTTCCAATCGCAC
CATCATCACCACCATGATTACAAGGATGACGACGATAAGTGAGGATCC
