>Addgene plasmid #38992 | CA6 | addgene partial sequence | sequence record 52892 | T7 5'-TAATACGACTCACTATAGGG-3'
AATATTTTGTTTACCTTAAGAAGGAGATATACTATGTCTGACTGCACCTACTCAGAAGGGGCACTGGACG
AAGCGCACTGGCCACAGCACTACCCCGCCTGTGGGGGCCAGAGACAGTCGCCTATCAACCTACAGAGGAC
GAAGGTGCGGTACAACCCCTCCTTGAAGGGGCTCAATATGACAGGCTATGAGACCCAGGCAGGGGAGTTC
CCCATGGTCAACAATGGCCACACAGTGCAGATCAGCCTGCCCTCCACCATGCGCATGACAGTGGCTGACG
GCACTGTATACATAGCCCAGCAGATGCACTTTCACTGGGGAGGTGCGTCCTCGGAGATCAGCGGCTCTGA
GCACACCGTGGACGGGATCAGACATGTGATCGAGATTCACATTGTTCACTACAATTCTAAATACAAGAGC
TATGATATAGCCCAAGATGCGCCGGATGGTTTGGCTGTACTGGCAGCCTTCGTTGAGGTGAAGAATTACC
CTGAAAACACTTATTACAGCAACTTCATTTCTCATCTGGCCAACATCAAGTACCCAGGACAAAGAACAAC
CCTGACTGGCCTTGACGTTCAGGACATGCTGCCCAGGAACCTCCAGCACTACTACACCTACCATGGCTCA
CTCACCACGCCTCCCTGCACTGAGAACGTCCACTGGTTTGTGCTGGCAGATTTTGTCAAGCTCTCCAGGA
CACAGGTTTGGAAGCTGGAGAATTCCTTACTGGATCACCGCAACAAGACCATCCACAACGATTACCGCAG
GACCCAGCCCCTGAACCACAGAGTGGTGGAATCCAACTTCCCGAATCAGGAATACACTCTAGGCTCTGAA
TTCCAGGCAGAGAACCTCTACTTCCAATCGCACCATCATCACCACCATGATTACAAGGATGACGACGATA
AGTGAGGATCCCGAATTCGACTCGTCACA
