>Addgene plasmid #38992 | CA6 | addgene partial sequence | sequence record 53316 | T7_term
ACTCCTTCGGCTTGTAGCAGCCGGATCTCAGTGGTGGTGGTGGTGGTGCTCGAGTGCGGCCGCAAGCTTG
TCGACGGAGCTCGAATTCGGATCCTCACTTATCGTCGTCATCCTTGTAATCATGGTGGTGATGATGGTGC
GATTGGAAGTAGAGGTTCTCTGCCTGGAATTCAGAGCCTAGAGTGTATTCCTGATTCGGGAAGTTGGATT
CCACCACTCTGTGGTTCAGGGGCTGGGTCCTGCGGTAATCGTTGTGGATGGTCTTGTTGCGGTGATCCAG
TAAGGAATTCTCCAGCTTCCAAACCTGTGTCCTGGAGAGCTTGACAAAATCTGCCAGCACAAACCAGTGG
ACGTTCTCAGTGCAGGGAGGCGTGGTGAGTGAGCCATGGTAGGTGTAGTAGTGCTGGAGGTTCCTGGGCA
GCATGTCCTGAACGTCAAGGCCAGTCAGGGTTGTTCTTTGTCCTGGGTACTTGATGTTGGCCAGATGAGA
AATGAAGTTGCTGTAATAAGTGTTTTCAGGGTAATTCTTCACCTCAACGAAGGCTGCCAGTACAGCCAAA
CCATCCGGCGCATCTTGGGCTATATCATAGCTCTTGTATTTAGAATTGTAGTGAACAATGTGAATCTCGA
TCACATGTCTGATCCCGTCCACGGTGTGCTCAGAGCCGCTGATCTCCGAGGACGCACCTCCCCAGTGAAA
GTGCATCTGCTGGGCTATGTATACAGTGCCGTCAGCCACTGTCATGCGCATGGTGGAGGGCAGGCTGATC
TGCACTGTGTGGCCATTGTTGACCATGGGGAACTCCCCTGCCTGGGTCTCATAGCCTGTCATATTGAGCC
CCTTCAAGGAGGGGTTGTACCGCACCTTCGTCCTCTGTA
