[The description below was written by a language model from this plasmid's Addgene catalogue record.]
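Description:
CA6 is a bacterial expression plasmid built on the pNIC-CTHF backbone from the SGC, a vector designed for ligation-independent cloning of protein-coding fragments for recombinant production in E. coli. It carries kanamycin resistance for selection and is recorded as low copy; the record does not name the origin of replication. No feature table is provided, so the promoter is not explicitly stated. However, the listed sequencing primers (T7 forward and T7 terminator) indicate that the insert sits between T7 promoter and terminator regions. This would be consistent with T7 RNA polymerase-driven expression in a suitable host strain.

The insert is an 836 bp fragment of human CA6, encoding carbonic anhydrase VI (also known as CA-VI or gustin). The record notes that the insert may not be the full open reading frame, which is typical of structural genomics constructs, where domain boundaries are trimmed to favour soluble, crystallisable protein. The coding sequence is fused at its C terminus to a tag described as TEV-His-Flag. This comprises a TEV protease cleavage site followed by a polyhistidine tag for immobilised metal affinity purification and a FLAG epitope for detection or immunoaffinity capture. Cleavage with TEV protease allows both tags to be removed after purification.

The stated purpose is bacterial expression for structure determination, and the record associates the insert with a deposited PDB structure of carbonic anhydrase VI. The plasmid therefore serves as a source of recombinant CA6 protein for crystallographic, biochemical or biophysical studies.
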