Addgene plasmid #38992: CA6
Purpose: Bacterial expression for structure determination; may not be full ORF
Depositing lab: Nicola Burgess-Brown. Depositing organization: University of Oxford.
Backbone
  Vector backbone: pNIC-CTHF
  Backbone manufacturer: SGC
  Vector type: Bacterial Expression
Growth in bacteria
  Bacterial resistance: Kanamycin, 50 μg/mL
  Growth temperature: 37°C
  Growth strain: Mach1
  Copy number: Low Copy
Gene/Insert
  Gene/Insert name: CA6 (alt names: carbonic anhydrase VI; PDB:3FE4)
  Species: H. sapiens (human)
  Insert size (bp): 836
  Entrez Gene: CA6 (a.k.a. RP3-477M7.7, CA-VI, GUSTIN)
  Tag / fusion protein: Tev His Flag (C terminal on insert)
  Cloning method: Ligation Independent Cloning
  Sequencing primers: 5′ T7; 3′ T7-term
Terms and licenses: Academic/Nonprofit Terms; Industry Terms: Not Available to Industry
How to cite: CA6 was a gift from Nicola Burgess-Brown (Addgene plasmid # 38992 ; http://n2t.net/addgene:38992 ; RRID:Addgene_38992)
